Addgene plasmid #123055: pWS932
Purpose: Pheromone responsive domain
Depositing lab: Tom Ellis. Depositing organization: Imperial College London. Publication: Engineering a Model Cell for Rational Tuning of GPCR Signaling. Shaw WM, Yamauchi H, Mead J, Gowers GF, Bell DJ, Oling D, Larsson N, Wigglesworth M, Ladds G, Ellis T. Cell. 2019 Apr 18;177(3):782-796.e27. doi: 10.1016/j.cell.2019.02.023. Epub 2019 Apr 4. PubMed 30955892.
Backbone
  Vector backbone: pYTK001
  Vector type: Yeast Expression
Growth in bacteria
  Bacterial resistance: Chloramphenicol, 25 μg/mL
  Growth temperature: 37°C
  Growth strain: NEB Turbo Competent E. coli
  Copy number: High Copy
Gene/Insert
  Gene/Insert name: PRD [3b]
  Species: S. cerevisiae (budding yeast)
  Cloning method: Gateway Cloning
Terms and licenses: Academic/Nonprofit Terms; Industry Terms: Not Available to Industry
Depositor comments: Please visit https://www.biorxiv.org/content/10.1101/390559v1 for bioRxiv preprint. Please note: Plasmid contains an approximate 50/50 population of C and A nucleotides at basepair 662, which could potentially cause a S235Y mutation in PRD [3b]. Please screen colonies for the correct C nucleotide at this position.
How to cite: pWS932 was a gift from Tom Ellis (Addgene plasmid # 123055 ; http://n2t.net/addgene:123055 ; RRID:Addgene_123055)
