[The description below was written by a language model from this plasmid's Addgene catalogue record and pLannotate feature annotations shown in this document.]
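Description:
pWS932 is a small (about 3.1 kb) part plasmid built in the pYTK001 backbone, the entry vector of the modular yeast toolkit (YTK) cloning system. It is catalogued as a yeast expression vector, but the annotated features show only bacterial maintenance elements: a high-copy ColE1/pUC-type origin and a chloramphenicol acetyltransferase gene with its own promoter, followed by a lambda t0 terminator. No yeast origin, auxotrophic marker, promoter or terminator is annotated. The plasmid is therefore best understood as an E. coli-propagated storage vector for a coding part rather than a construct that expresses anything in yeast by itself.

The insert, named PRD [3b], is described as a pheromone responsive domain from S. cerevisiae. The feature table identifies it as a roughly 1.4 kb fragment of STE12, the transcription factor that binds pheromone response elements upstream of mating-specific and haploid-specific genes. The "3b" label matches the toolkit convention for a C-terminal coding sub-part, meant to be joined in frame behind a "3a" part, which suggests use as the pheromone-regulated portion of chimeric transcription factors. The record does not name any fusion partner. The associated work concerns engineering yeast as a model cell for tuning GPCR signalling, where such a domain would couple pathway activation to transcriptional output. The cloning method is recorded as Gateway, although no att sites are annotated.

The depositor warns that the stock is a roughly equal mixture of C and A at one position in the insert. The A variant could cause an S235Y substitution in the PRD, so clones should be sequence-checked for the correct C nucleotide.
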