Features (pLannotate 1.2.2; 5 found; start..end, strand, type, name):
     16..1434    +  CDS            STE12 (fragment): STE12_YEAST - Experimental evidence at protein level: Swiss-Prot protein existence level 1. Binds to the DNA sequence mediating pheromone induction (called the pheromone response element = PRE) which is found in the upstream control region of several a-, alpha- and haploid-specific genes. Involved in mating of haploids and in pseudohyphae formation in diploids. From Saccharomyces cerevisiae (strain ATCC 204508 / S288c) (Baker's yeast).
   1454..1488    -  terminator     lambda t0 terminator: minimal transcription terminator from phage lambda (Scholtissek and Grosse, 1987)
   1562..2218    -  CDS            cat: CAT_ECOLX - Experimental evidence at protein level: Swiss-Prot protein existence level 1. This enzyme is an effector of chloramphenicol resistance in bacteria. From Escherichia coli. This protein is used as a marker in many commonly used cloning vectors, such as pACYC184.
   2219..2316    -  promoter       cat promoter: promoter of the E. coli cat gene encoding chloramphenicol acetyltransferase
   2400..2988    +  rep_origin     ori: high-copy-number ColE1/pMB1/pBR322/pUC origin of replication
>Addgene plasmid #123055 | pWS932 | depositor full sequence | sequence record 234871 | Full Sequence
AGTCGGTCTCATTCTAGACCATCTAGTACAACAAAATCAGATAATTCGCCTCCAAAATTAGAAAGCGAGA
ATTTTAAGGATAATGAGTTGGTAACAGTAACTAATCAGCCGCTTTTAGGCGTTGGCCTCATGGATGACGA
TGCGCCAGAATCCCCCTCTCAAATTAATGATTTTATTCCTCAGAAATTGATTATAGAACCCAATACTCTC
GAATTGAATGGTCTAACAGAAGAAACGCCTCATGACTTACCCAAGAATACCGCTAAGGGCAGAGATGAAG
AAGATTTTCCTCTCGACTATTTTCCTGTATCTGTTGAATACCCTACGGAGGAAAATGCGTTTGATCCGTT
CCCTCCACAGGCTTTTACGCCAGCTGCCCCTTCCATGCCTATTTCCTATGATAACGTGAATGAAAGGGAT
TCTATGCCCGTTAATTCTCTTCTTAATAGATACCCCTATCAGTTATCAGTGGCACCCACTTTCCCAGTGC
CACCATCATCATCGAGGCAACATTTTATGACAAATCGGGATTTTTATTCATCTAACAATAACAAGGAAAA
ATTGGTATCTCCTAGCGACCCTACCAGCTACATGAAGTATGACGAACCAGTTATGGATTTTGATGAATCT
CGGCCAAATGAAAACTGTACAAATGCAAAATCTCACAACTCTGGCCAGCAAACTAAACAACACCAATTAT
ATTCTAACAACTTCCAGCAATCTTACCCAAACGGAATGGTTCCAGGATACTACCCAAAAATGCCGTATAA
TCCCATGGGGGGGGATCCTCTACTCGATCAAGCCTTTTATGGCGCGGACGATTTTTTCTTTCCACCAGAA
GGATGTGATAACAATATGCTGTATCCACAAACTGCAACTTCATGGAATGTTTTGCCCCCTCAAGCTATGC
AACCAGCTCCAACCTATGTTGGGAGGCCATACACACCGAATTATAGATCGACACCAGGTTCCGCGATGTT
CCCATACATGCAAAGTTCAAATTCCATGCAGTGGAACACTGCTGTTTCACCTTATAGTTCGAGAGCACCA
TCTACAACTGCTAAAAACTATCCTCCTAGCACATTTTATTCTCAAAATATAAATCAATACCCACGGCGAA
GAACTGTGGGAATGAAGTCATCACAAGGAAATGTTCCAACAGGTAATAAACAATCTGTGGGCAAGTCTGC
AAAAATTTCAAAGCCTCTACATATTAAGACAAGTGCTTATCAGAAGCAATACAAAATCAACTTGGAAACG
AAAGCCAGGCCAAGTGCTGGTGACGAAGATTCTGCTCATCCTGATAAGAACAAAGAAATTTCGATGCCTA
CTCCGGATTCCAATACTTTGGTGGTCCAGTCAGAAGAAGGTGGAGCTCATTCACTTGAGGTAGATACCAA
TCGAAGGTCCGATAAAAACCTTCCAGATGCAACCGGATCCTGAGACCAGACCAATAAAAAACGCCCGGCG
GCAACCGAGCGTTCTGAACAAATCCAGATGGAGTTCTGAGGTCATTACTGGATCTATCAACAGGAGTCCA
AGCGAGCTCGATATCAAATTACGCCCCGCCCTGCCACTCATCGCAGTACTGTTGTAATTCATTAAGCATT
CTGCCGACATGGAAGCCATCACAAACGGCATGATGAACCTGAATCGCCAGCGGCATCAGCACCTTGTCGC
CTTGCGTATAATATTTGCCCATGGTGAAAACGGGGGCGAAGAAGTTGTCCATATTGGCCACGTTTAAATC
AAAACTGGTGAAACTCACCCAGGGATTGGCTGAAACGAAAAACATATTCTCAATAAACCCTTTAGGGAAA
TAGGCCAGGTTTTCACCGTAACACGCCACATCTTGCGAATATATGTGTAGAAACTGCCGGAAATCGTCGT
GGTATTCACTCCAGAGCGATGAAAACGTTTCAGTTTGCTCATGGAAAACGGTGTAACAAGGGTGAACACT
ATCCCATATCACCAGCTCACCGTCTTTCATTGCCATACGAAATTCCGGATGAGCATTCATCAGGCGGGCA
AGAATGTGAATAAAGGCCGGATAAAACTTGTGCTTATTTTTCTTTACGGTCTTTAAAAAGGCCGTAATAT
CCAGCTGAACGGTCTGGTTATAGGTACATTGAGCAACTGACTGAAATGCCTCAAAATGTTCTTTACGATG
CCATTGGGATATATCAACGGTGGTATATCCAGTGATTTTTTTCTCCATTTTAGCTTCCTTAGCTCCTGAA
AATCTCGATAACTCAAAAAATACGCCCGGTAGTGATCTTATTTCATTATGGTGAAAGTTGGAACCTCTTA
CGTGCCCGATCAATCATGACCAAAATCCCTTAACGTGAGTTTTCGTTCCACTGAGCGTCAGACCCCGTAG
AAAAGATCAAAGGATCTTCTTGAGATCCTTTTTTTCTGCGCGTAATCTGCTGCTTGCAAACAAAAAAACC
ACCGCTACCAGCGGTGGTTTGTTTGCCGGATCAAGAGCTACCAACTCTTTTTCCGAAGGTAACTGGCTTC
AGCAGAGCGCAGATACCAAATACTGTTCTTCTAGTGTAGCCGTAGTTAGGCCACCACTTCAAGAACTCTG
TAGCACCGCCTACATACCTCGCTCTGCTAATCCTGTTACCAGTGGCTGCTGCCAGTGGCGATAAGTCGTG
TCTTACCGGGTTGGACTCAAGACGATAGTTACCGGATAAGGCGCAGCGGTCGGGCTGAACGGGGGGTTCG
TGCACACAGCCCAGCTTGGAGCGAACGACCTACACCGAACTGAGATACCTACAGCGTGAGCTATGAGAAA
GCGCCACGCTTCCCGAAGGGAGAAAGGCGGACAGGTATCCGGTAAGCGGCAGGGTCGGAACAGGAGAGCG
CACGAGGGAGCTTCCAGGGGGAAACGCCTGGTATCTTTATAGTCCTGTCGGGTTTCGCCACCTCTGACTT
GAGCGTCGATTTTTGTGATGCTCGTCAGGGGGGCGGAGCCTATGGAAAAACGCCAGCAACGCGGCCTTTT
TACGGTTCCTGGCCTTTTGCTGGCCTTTTGCTCACATGTTCTTTCCTGCGTTATCCCCTGATTCTGTGGA
TAACCGT
