Features (pLannotate 1.2.2; 5 found; start..end, strand, type, name):
     16..1434    +  CDS            STE12 (fragment): STE12_YEAST - Experimental evidence at protein level: Swiss-Prot protein existence level 1. Binds to the DNA sequence mediating pheromone induction (called the pheromone response element = PRE) which is found in the upstream control region of several a-, alpha- and haploid-specific genes. Involved in mating of haploids and in pseudohyphae formation in diploids. From Saccharomyces cerevisiae (strain ATCC 204508 / S288c) (Baker's yeast).
   1454..1488    -  terminator     lambda t0 terminator: minimal transcription terminator from phage lambda (Scholtissek and Grosse, 1987)
   1562..2218    -  CDS            cat: CAT_ECOLX - Experimental evidence at protein level: Swiss-Prot protein existence level 1. This enzyme is an effector of chloramphenicol resistance in bacteria. From Escherichia coli. This protein is used as a marker in many commonly used cloning vectors, such as pACYC184.
   2219..2316    -  promoter       cat promoter: promoter of the E. coli cat gene encoding chloramphenicol acetyltransferase
   2400..2988    +  rep_origin     ori: high-copy-number ColE1/pMB1/pBR322/pUC origin of replication
>Addgene plasmid #123055 | pWS932 | addgene full sequence | sequence record 240734 | Addgene NGS Result
AGTCGGTCTCATTCTAGACCATCTAGTACAACAAAATCAGATAATTCGCCTCCAAAATTAGAAAGCGAGA
ATTTTAAGGATAATGAGTTGGTAACAGTAACTAATCAGCCGCTTTTAGGCGTTGGCCTCATGGATGACGA
TGCGCCAGAATCCCCCTCTCAAATTAATGATTTTATTCCTCAGAAATTGATTATAGAACCCAATACTCTC
GAATTGAATGGTCTAACAGAAGAAACGCCTCATGACTTACCCAAGAATACCGCTAAGGGCAGAGATGAAG
AAGATTTTCCTCTCGACTATTTTCCTGTATCTGTTGAATACCCTACGGAGGAAAATGCGTTTGATCCGTT
CCCTCCACAGGCTTTTACGCCAGCTGCCCCTTCCATGCCTATTTCCTATGATAACGTGAATGAAAGGGAT
TCTATGCCCGTTAATTCTCTTCTTAATAGATACCCCTATCAGTTATCAGTGGCACCCACTTTCCCAGTGC
CACCATCATCATCGAGGCAACATTTTATGACAAATCGGGATTTTTATTCATCTAACAATAACAAGGAAAA
ATTGGTATCTCCTAGCGACCCTACCAGCTACATGAAGTATGACGAACCAGTTATGGATTTTGATGAATCT
CGGCCAAATGAAAACTGTACAAATGCAAAATMTCACAACTCTGGCCAGCAAACTAAACAACACCAATTAT
ATTCTAACAACTTCCAGCAATCTTACCCAAACGGAATGGTTCCAGGATACTACCCAAAAATGCCGTATAA
TCCCATGGGGGGGGATCCTCTACTCGATCAAGCCTTTTATGGCGCGGACGATTTTTTCTTTCCACCAGAA
GGATGTGATAACAATATGCTGTATCCACAAACTGCAACTTCATGGAATGTTTTGCCCCCTCAAGCTATGC
AACCAGCTCCAACCTATGTTGGGAGGCCATACACACCGAATTATAGATCGACACCAGGTTCCGCGATGTT
CCCATACATGCAAAGTTCAAATTCCATGCAGTGGAACACTGCTGTTTCACCTTATAGTTCGAGAGCACCA
TCTACAACTGCTAAAAACTATCCTCCTAGCACATTTTATTCTCAAAATATAAATCAATACCCACGGCGAA
GAACTGTGGGAATGAAGTCATCACAAGGAAATGTTCCAACAGGTAATAAACAATCTGTGGGCAAGTCTGC
AAAAATTTCAAAGCCTCTACATATTAAGACAAGTGCTTATCAGAAGCAATACAAAATCAACTTGGAAACG
AAAGCCAGGCCAAGTGCTGGTGACGAAGATTCTGCTCATCCTGATAAGAACAAAGAAATTTCGATGCCTA
CTCCGGATTCCAATACTTTGGTGGTCCAGTCAGAAGAAGGTGGAGCTCATTCACTTGAGGTAGATACCAA
TCGAAGGTCCGATAAAAACCTTCCAGATGCAACCGGATCCTGAGACCAGACCAATAAAAAACGCCCGGCG
GCAACCGAGCGTTCTGAACAAATCCAGATGGAGTTCTGAGGTCATTACTGGATCTATCAACAGGAGTCCA
AGCGAGCTCGATATCAAATTACGCCCCGCCCTGCCACTCATCGCAGTACTGTTGTAATTCATTAAGCATT
CTGCCGACATGGAAGCCATCACAAACGGCATGATGAACCTGAATCGCCAGCGGCATCAGCACCTTGTCGC
CTTGCGTATAATATTTGCCCATGGTGAAAACGGGGGCGAAGAAGTTGTCCATATTGGCCACGTTTAAATC
AAAACTGGTGAAACTCACCCAGGGATTGGCTGAAACGAAAAACATATTCTCAATAAACCCTTTAGGGAAA
TAGGCCAGGTTTTCACCGTAACACGCCACATCTTGCGAATATATGTGTAGAAACTGCCGGAAATCGTCGT
GGTATTCACTCCAGAGCGATGAAAACGTTTCAGTTTGCTCATGGAAAACGGTGTAACAAGGGTGAACACT
ATCCCATATCACCAGCTCACCGTCTTTCATTGCCATACGAAATTCCGGATGAGCATTCATCAGGCGGGCA
AGAATGTGAATAAAGGCCGGATAAAACTTGTGCTTATTTTTCTTTACGGTCTTTAAAAAGGCCGTAATAT
CCAGCTGAACGGTCTGGTTATAGGTACATTGAGCAACTGACTGAAATGCCTCAAAATGTTCTTTACGATG
CCATTGGGATATATCAACGGTGGTATATCCAGTGATTTTTTTCTCCATTTTAGCTTCCTTAGCTCCTGAA
AATCTCGATAACTCAAAAAATACGCCCGGTAGTGATCTTATTTCATTATGGTGAAAGTTGGAACCTCTTA
CGTGCCCGATCAATCATGACCAAAATCCCTTAACGTGAGTTTTCGTTCCACTGAGCGTCAGACCCCGTAG
AAAAGATCAAAGGATCTTCTTGAGATCCTTTTTTTCTGCGCGTAATCTGCTGCTTGCAAACAAAAAAACC
ACCGCTACCAGCGGTGGTTTGTTTGCCGGATCAAGAGCTACCAACTCTTTTTCCGAAGGTAACTGGCTTC
AGCAGAGCGCAGATACCAAATACTGTTCTTCTAGTGTAGCCGTAGTTAGGCCACCACTTCAAGAACTCTG
TAGCACCGCCTACATACCTCGCTCTGCTAATCCTGTTACCAGTGGCTGCTGCCAGTGGCGATAAGTCGTG
TCTTACCGGGTTGGACTCAAGACGATAGTTACCGGATAAGGCGCAGCGGTCGGGCTGAACGGGGGGTTCG
TGCACACAGCCCAGCTTGGAGCGAACGACCTACACCGAACTGAGATACCTACAGCGTGAGCTATGAGAAA
GCGCCACGCTTCCCGAAGGGAGAAAGGCGGACAGGTATCCGGTAAGCGGCAGGGTCGGAACAGGAGAGCG
CACGAGGGAGCTTCCAGGGGGAAACGCCTGGTATCTTTATAGTCCTGTCGGGTTTCGCCACCTCTGACTT
GAGCGTCGATTTTTGTGATGCTCGTCAGGGGGGCGGAGCCTATGGAAAAACGCCAGCAACGCGGCCTTTT
TACGGTTCCTGGCCTTTTGCTGGCCTTTTGCTCACATGTTCTTTCCTGCGTTATCCCCTGATTCTGTGGA
TAACCGT
